>Addgene plasmid #153436 | pAAV-E22-ChR2GFP2x | depositor full sequence | sequence record 300335 | pAAV-E22-ChR2GFP2x sequence 6994 bps
CCTGCAGGCAGCTGCGCGCTCGCTCGCTCACTGAGGCCGCCCGGGCGTCGGGCGACCTTTGGTCGCCCGG
CCTCAGTGAGCGAGCGAGCGCGCAGAGAGGGAGTGGCCAACTCCATCACTAGGGGTTCCTGCTAGACTGC
AGAGGGCCCGCGGCCGCACGCGTTCGGGGTTTAACCGTTCAGAGTAATTTTCCATTATAATTTTGTGTTC
TAAATAAATAGAACCAGCTTCACTCTAGAAACGCTTGTCTGAGTGCTGTACAATGCATGTTTAAGTGGCT
CTGGTGAAATTACTAATCATACCCCTGCAGTGGATAAAATAGAATTGTTTGTGAGTTTTGCTCATTCGAT
GGGAGGACGCTAAATTTATAAAAGTAGACTCATGCCCTTGATAGTGAATTTAAATAGGTGCATATGTAAA
CAGATACTTACTCATTTAGAGACACCGTCATCAGGGAGCTTTGTGTGAGAATGTTTTCTATGCTCCGGCT
CCTGCTCTGTGGTAGGGGAACTAAGCAGACATCCCAGGTCCATTTCCTAACCCAGTGTCTCTAGTTGAGT
AATCACACAAGGCAGACATCCCAGCTGGGACTCTATATTTAAACCCGTTTAAACTTCCTGCAGCCCGGGC
TGGGCATAAAAGTCAGGGCAGAGCCATCTATTGCTTACATTTGCTTCTAGCCTGCAAGTCGAGGAGCGCA
GCCTTCCAGAAGCAGAGCGCGGCGCCTTAAGCTGCAGAAGTTGGTCGTGAGGCACTGGGCACGTAAGTAT
CAAGGTTACAAGACAGGTTTAAGGAGACCAATAGAAACTGGGCTTGTCGAGACAGAGAAGACTCTTGCGT
TTCTGATAGGCACCTATTGGTCTTACTGACATCCACTTTGCCTTTCTCTCCACAGGTGTCCACTCCCAGT
TCAATTACAGCTCTTAAGAAAGCTAGCCACCATGGACTATGGCGGCGCTTTGTCTGCCGTCGGACGCGAA
CTTTTGTTCGTTACTAATCCTGTGGTGGTGAACGGGTCCGTCCTGGTCCCTGAGGATCAATGTTACTGTG
CCGGATGGATTGAATCTCGCGGCACGAACGGCGCTCAGACCGCGTCAAATGTCCTGCAGTGGCTTGCAGC
AGGATTCAGCATTTTGCTGCTGATGTTCTATGCCTACCAAACCTGGAAATCTACATGCGGCTGGGAGGAG
ATCTATGTGTGCGCCATTGAAATGGTTAAGGTGATTCTCGAGTTCTTTTTTGAGTTTAAGAATCCCTCTA
TGCTCTACCTTGCCACAGGACACCGGGTGCAGTGGCTGCGCTATGCAGAGTGGCTGCTCACTTGTCCTGT
CATCCTTATCCGCCTGAGCAACCTCACCGGCCTGAGCAACGACTACAGCAGGAGAACCATGGGACTCCTT
GTCTCAGACATCGGGACTATCGTGTGGGGGGCTACCAGCGCCATGGCAACCGGCTATGTTAAAGTCATCT
TCTTTTGTCTTGGATTGTGCTATGGCGCGAACACATTTTTTCACGCCGCCAAAGCATATATCGAGGGTTA
TCATACTGTGCCAAAGGGTCGGTGCCGCCAGGTCGTGACCGGCATGGCATGGCTGTTTTTCGTGAGCTGG
GGTATGTTCCCAATTCTCTTCATTTTGGGGCCCGAAGGTTTTGGCGTCCTGAGCGTCTATGGCTCCACCG
TAGGTCACACGATTATTGATCTGATGAGTAAAAATTGTTGGGGGTTGTTGGGACACTACCTGCGCGTCCT
GATCCACGAGCACATATTGATTCACGGAGATATCCGCAAAACCACCAAACTGAACATCGGCGGAACGGAG
ATCGAGGTCGAGACTCTCGTCGAAGACGAAGCCGAGGCCGGAGCCGTGCCAGCTGCAGCCACAGTGAGCA
AGGGCGAGGAGCTGTTCACCGGGGTGGTGCCCATCCTGGTCGAGCTGGACGGCGACGTAAACGGCCACAA
GTTCAGCGTGTCCGGCGAGGGCGAGGGCGATGCCACCTACGGCAAGCTGACCCTGAAGTTCATCTGCACC
ACCGGCAAGCTGCCCGTGCCCTGGCCCACCCTCGTGACCACCCTGACCTACGGCGTGCAGTGCTTCAGCC
GCTACCCCGACCACATGAAGCAGCACGACTTCTTCAAGTCCGCCATGCCCGAAGGCTACGTCCAGGAGCG
CACCATCTTCTTCAAGGACGACGGCAACTACAAGACCCGCGCCGAGGTGAAGTTCGAGGGCGACACCCTG
GTGAACCGCATCGAGCTGAAGGGCATCGACTTCAAGGAGGACGGCAACATCCTGGGGCACAAGCTGGAGT
ACAACTACAACAGCCACAACGTCTATATCATGGCCGACAAGCAGAAGAACGGCATCAAGGTGAACTTCAA
GATCCGCCACAACATCGAGGACGGCAGCGTGCAGCTCGCCGACCACTACCAGCAGAACACCCCCATCGGC
GACGGCCCCGTGCTGCTGCCCGACAACCACTACCTGAGCACCCAGTCCGCCCTGAGCAAAGACCCCAACG
AGAAGCGCGATCACATGGTCCTGCTGGAGTTCGTGACCGCCGCCGGGATCACTCTCGGCATGGACGAGCT
GTACAAGTCCGGAGATAACGGAAGCGGAGCCACTAACTTCTCCCTGTTGAAACAAGCAGGGGATGTCGAA
GAGAATCCCGGGCCATCTAGAATGGCCCCCAAGAAGAAGAGGAAGGTGGTGAGCAAGGGCGAGGAGCTGT
TCACCGGGGTGGTGCCCATCCTGGTCGAGCTGGACGGCGACGTAAACGGCCACAAGTTCAGCGTGTCCGG
CGAGGGCGAGGGCGATGCCACCTACGGCAAGCTGACCCTGAAGTTCATCTGCACCACCGGCAAGCTGCCC
GTGCCCTGGCCCACCCTCGTGACCACCCTGACCTACGGCGTGCAGTGCTTCAGCCGCTACCCCGACCACA
TGAAGCAGCACGACTTCTTCAAGTCCGCCATGCCCGAAGGCTACGTCCAGGAGCGCACCATCTTCTTCAA
GGACGACGGCAACTACAAGACCCGCGCCGAGGTGAAGTTCGAGGGCGACACCCTGGTGAACCGCATCGAG
CTGAAGGGCATCGACTTCAAGGAGGACGGCAACATCCTGGGGCACAAGCTGGAGTACAACTACAACAGCC
ACAACGTCTATATCATGGCCGACAAGCAGAAGAACGGCATCAAGGTGAACTTCAAGATCCGCCACAACAT
CGAGGACGGCAGCGTGCAGCTCGCCGACCACTACCAGCAGAACACCCCCATCGGCGACGGCCCCGTGCTG
CTGCCCGACAACCACTACCTGAGCACCCAGTCCGCCCTGAGCAAAGACCCCAACGAGAAGCGCGATCACA
TGGTCCTGCTGGAGTTCGTGACCGCCGCCGGGATCACTCTCGGCATGGACGAGCTGTACAAGTAATGGCG
CGCCAATCAACCTCTGGATTACAAAATTTGTGAAAGATTGACTGGTATTCTTAACTATGTTGCTCCTTTT
ACGCTATGTGGATACGCTGCTTTAATGCCTTTGTATCATGCTATTGCTTCCCGTATGGCTTTCATTTTCT
CCTCCTTGTATAAATCCTGGTTGCTGTCTCTTTATGAGGAGTTGTGGCCCGTTGTCAGGCAACGTGGCGT
GGTGTGCACTGTGTTTGCTGACGCAACCCCCACTGGTTGGGGCATTGCCACCACCTGTCAGCTCCTTTCC
GGGACTTTCGCTTTCCCCCTCCCTATTGCCACGGCGGAACTCATCGCCGCCTGCCTTGCCCGCTGCTGGA
CAGGGGCTCGGCTGTTGGGCACTGACAATTCCGTGGTGTTGTCGGGGAAGCTGACGTCCTTTCCATGGCT
GCTCGCCTGTGTTGCCACCTGGATTCTGCGCGGGACGTCCTTCTGCTACGTCCCTTCGGCCCTCAATCCA
GCGGACCTTCCTTCCCGCGGCCTGCTGCCGGCTCTGCGGCCTCTTCCGCGTCTTCGCCTTCGCCCTCAGA
CGAGTCGGATCTCCCTTTGGGCCGCCTCCCCGCCTGGATCCTGTGCCTTCTAGTTGCCAGCCATCTGTTG
TTTGCCCCTCCCCCGTGCCTTCCTTGACCCTGGAAGGTGCCACTCCCACTGTCCTTTCCTAATAAAATGA
GGAAATTGCATCGCATTGTCTGAGTAGGTGTCATTCTATTCTGGGGGGTGGGGTGGGGCAGGACAGCAAG
GGGGAGGATTGGGAAGACAATAGCAGGCATGCTGGGGATGCGGTGGGCTCTATGGCAGGAACCCCTAGTG
ATGGAGTTGGCCACTCCCTCTCTGCGCGCTCGCTCGCTCACTGAGGCCGGGCGACCAAAGGTCGCCCGAC
GCCCGGGCTTTGCCCGGGCGGCCTCAGTGAGCGAGCGAGCGCGCAGCTGCCTGCAGGGGCGCCTGATGCG
GTATTTTCTCCTTACGCATCTGTGCGGTATTTCACACCGCATA
[142 nt withheld, positions 4454-4595]
C
[141 nt withheld, positions 4597-4737]
CCTTTGACGTTGGAGTCCACGTTCTTT
[37 nt withheld, positions 4765-4801]
ACCCTATCTCGGGCTATTCTTTTGATTTATAAGGGATTTTGCCGATTTCGGCCTATTGGTTAAAAAATGA
GCTGATTTAACAAAAATTTAACGCGAATTTTAACAAAATATTAACGTTTACAATTTTATGGTGCACTCTC
AGTACAATCTGCTCTGATGCCGCATAGTTAAGCCAGCCCCGACACCCGCCAACACCCGCTGACGCGCCCT
GACGGGCTTGTCTGCTCCCGGCATCCGCTTACAGACAAGCTGTGACCGTCTCCGGGAGCTGCATGTGTCA
GAGGTTTTCACCGTCATCACCGAAACGCGCGAGACGAAAGGGCCTCGTGATACGCCTATTTTTATAGGTT
AATGTCATGATAATAATGGTTTCTTAGACGTCAGGTGGCACTTTTCGGGGAAATGTGCGCGGAACCCCTA
TTTGTTTATTTTTCTAAATACATTCAAATATGTATCCGCTCATGAGACAATAACCCTGATAAATGCTTCA
ATAATATTGAAAAAGGAAGAGTATGAGTATTCAACATTTCCGTGTCGCCCTTATTCCCTTTTTTGCGGCA
TTTTGCCTTCCTGTTTTTGCTCACCCAGAAACGCTGGTGAAAGTAAAAGATGCTGAAGATCAGTTGGGTG
CACGAGTGGGTTACATCGAACTGGATCTCAACAGCGGTAAGATCCTTGAGAGTTTTCGCCCCGAAGAACG
TTTTCCAATGATGAGCACTTTTAAAGTTCTGCTATGTGGCGCGGTATTATCCCGTATTGACGCCGGGCAA
GAGCAACTCGGTCGCCGCATACACTATTCTCAGAATGACTTGGTTGAGTACTCACCAGTCACAGAAAAGC
ATCTTACGGATGGCATGACAGTAAGAGAATTATGCAGTGCTGCCATAACCATGAGTGATAACACTGCGGC
CAACTTACTTCTGACAACGATCGGAGGACCGAAGGAGCTAACCGCTTTTTTGCACAACATGGGGGATCAT
GTAACTCGCCTTGATCGTTGGGAACCGGAGCTGAATGAAGCCATACCAAACGACGAGCGTGACACCACGA
TGCCTGTAGCAATGGCAACAACGTTGCGCAAACTATTAACTGGCGAACTACTTACTCTAGCTTCCCGGCA
ACAATTAATAGACTGGATGGAGGCGGATAAAGTTGCAGGACCACTTCTGCGCTCGGCCCTTCCGGCTGGC
TGGTTTATTGCTGATAAATCTGGAGCCGGTGAGCGTGGGTCTCGCGGTATCATTGCAGCACTGGGGCCAG
ATGGTAAGCCCTCCCGTATCGTAGTTATCTACACGACGGGGAGTCAGGCAACTATGGATGAACGAAATAG
ACAGATCGCTGAGATAGGTGCCTCACTGATTAAGCATTGGTAACTGTCAGACCAAGTTTACTCATATATA
CTTTAGATTGATTTAAAACTTCATTTTTAATTTAAAAGGATCTAGGTGAAGATCCTTTTTGATAATCTCA
TGACCAAAATCCCTTAACGTGAGTTTTCGTTCCACTGAGCGTCAGACCCCGTAGAAAAGATCAAAGGATC
TTCTTGAGATCCTTTTTTTCTGCGCGTAATCTGCTGCTTGCAAACAAAAAAACCACCGCTACCAGCGGTG
GTTTGTTTGCCGGATCAAGAGCTACCAACTCTTTTTCCGAAGGTAACTGGCTTCAGCAGAGCGCAGATAC
CAAATACTGTCCTTCTAGTGTAGCCGTAGTTAGGCCACCACTTCAAGAACTCTGTAGCACCGCCTACATA
CCTCGCTCTGCTAATCCTGTTACCAGTGGCTGCTGCCAGTGGCGATAAGTCGTGTCTTACCGGGTTGGAC
TCAAGACGATAGTTACCGGATAAGGCGCAGCGGTCGGGCTGAACGGGGGGTTCGTGCACACAGCCCAGCT
TGGAGCGAACGACCTACACCGAACTGAGATACCTACAGCGTGAGCTATGAGAAAGCGCCACGCTTCCCGA
AGGGAGAAAGGCGGACAGGTATCCGGTAAGCGGCAGGGTCGGAACAGGAGAGCGCACGAGGGAGCTTCCA
GGGGGAAACGCCTGGTATCTTTATAGTCCTGTCGGGTTTCGCCACCTCTGACTTGAGCGTCGATTTTTGT
GATGCTCGTCAGGGGGGCGGAGCCTATGGAAAAACGCCAGCAACGCGGCCTTTTTACGGTTCCTGGCCTT
TTGCTGGCCTTTTGCTCACATGT
Features (pLannotate 1.2.2; 16 found; start..end, strand, type, name):
     12..39      +  repeat_region  AAV2 ITR (fragment): inverted terminal repeat of adeno-associated virus serotype 2 inverted
     68..95      +  repeat_region  AAV2 ITR (fragment): inverted terminal repeat of adeno-associated virus serotype 2 inverted
    763..895     +  intron         chimeric intron: chimera between introns from human β-globin and immunoglobulin heavy chain genes
    942..1868    +  CDS            ChR2(H134R): H134R mutant of an N-terminal fragment of channelrhodopsin-2 from the alga Chlamydomonas reinhardtii (Nagel et al., 2005) blue light-activated cation channel
   1884..2597    +  CDS            EGFP: EGFP is a basic (constitutively fluorescent) green fluorescent protein published in 1996, derived from Aequorea victoria. It is reported to be a rapidly-maturing weak dimer with moderate acid sensitivity.
   2707..3425    +  CDS            EGFP (fragment): the original enhanced GFP (Yang et al., 1996) mammalian codon-optimized
   3435..4023    +  misc_feature   WPRE: woodchuck hepatitis virus posttranscriptional regulatory element
   4031..4255    +  polyA_signal   bGH poly(A) signal: bovine growth hormone polyadenylation signal
   4257..4397    +  repeat_region  AAV2 ITR: inverted terminal repeat of adeno-associated virus serotype 2 inverted
   4402..4453    -  misc_feature   bom (fragment): basis of mobility region from pBR322
   4472..4852    +  rep_origin     M13 ori (sequence partly withheld): M13 bacteriophage origin of replication; arrow indicates direction of (+) strand synthesis
   4928..4977    -  misc_feature   bom (fragment): basis of mobility region from pBR322
   5079..5114    -  CDS            rop (fragment): Rop protein, which maintains plasmids at low copy number; rop
   5209..5313    +  promoter       AmpR promoter: bla
   5314..6174    +  CDS            AmpR: β-lactamase; bla; confers resistance to ampicillin, carbenicillin, and related antibiotics
   6345..6933    +  rep_origin     ori: high-copy-number ColE1/pMB1/pBR322/pUC origin of replication
