>Addgene plasmid #153436 | pAAV-E22-ChR2GFP2x | addgene full sequence | sequence record 300336 | Addgene NGS Result
CCTGCAGGCAGCTGCGCGCTCGCTCGCTCACTGAGGCCGCCCGGGCGTCGGGCGACCTTTGGTCGCCCGG
CCTCAGTGAGCGAGCGAGCGCGCAGAGAGGGAGTGGCCAACTCCATCACTAGGGGTTCCTGCTAGACTGC
AGAGGGCCCGCGGCCGCACGCGTATCGATTCGGGGTTTAACCGTTCAGAGTAATTTTCCATTATAATTTT
GTGTTCTAAATAAATAGAACCAGCTTCACTCTAGAAACGCTTGTCTGAGTGCTGTACAATGCATGTTTAA
GTGGCTCTGGTGAAATTACTAATCATACCCCTGCAGTGGATAAAATAGAATTGTTTGTGAGTTTTGCTCA
TTCGATGGGAGGACGCTAAATTTATAAAAGTAGACTCATGCCCTTGATAGTGAATTTAAATAGGTGCATA
TGTAAACAGATACTTACTCATTTAGAGACACCGTCATCAGGGAGCTTTGTGTGAGAATGTTTTCTATGCT
CCGGCTCCTGCTCTGTGGTAGGGGAACTAAGCAGACATCCCAGGTCCATTTCCTAACCCAGTGTCTCTAG
TTGAGTAATCACACAAGGCAGACATCCCAGCTGGGACTCTATATTTAAACCCATCGATGTTTAAACTTCC
TGCAGCCCGGGCTGGGCATAAAAGTCAGGGCAGAGCCATCTATTGCTTACATTTGCTTCTAGCCTGCAAG
TCGAGGAGCGCAGCCTTCCAGAAGCAGAGCGCGGCGCCTTAAGCTGCAGAAGTTGGTCGTGAGGCACTGG
GCACGTAAGTATCAAGGTTACAAGACAGGTTTAAGGAGACCAATAGAAACTGGGCTTGTCGAGACAGAGA
AGACTCTTGCGTTTCTGATAGGCACCTATTGGTCTTACTGACATCCACTTTGCCTTTCTCTCCACAGGTG
TCCACTCCCAGTTCAATTACAGCTCTTAAGAAAGCTAGCCACCATGGACTATGGCGGCGCTTTGTCTGCC
GTCGGACGCGAACTTTTGTTCGTTACTAATCCTGTGGTGGTGAACGGGTCCGTCCTGGTCCCTGAGGATC
AATGTTACTGTGCCGGATGGATTGAATCTCGCGGCACGAACGGCGCTCAGACCGCGTCAAATGTCCTGCA
GTGGCTTGCAGCAGGATTCAGCATTTTGCTGCTGATGTTCTATGCCTACCAAACCTGGAAATCTACATGC
GGCTGGGAGGAGATCTATGTGTGCGCCATTGAAATGGTTAAGGTGATTCTCGAGTTCTTTTTTGAGTTTA
AGAATCCCTCTATGCTCTACCTTGCCACAGGACACCGGGTGCAGTGGCTGCGCTATGCAGAGTGGCTGCT
CACTTGTCCTGTCATCCTTATCCGCCTGAGCAACCTCACCGGCCTGAGCAACGACTACAGCAGGAGAACC
ATGGGACTCCTTGTCTCAGACATCGGGACTATCGTGTGGGGGGCTACCAGCGCCATGGCAACCGGCTATG
TTAAAGTCATCTTCTTTTGTCTTGGATTGTGCTATGGCGCGAACACATTTTTTCACGCCGCCAAAGCATA
TATCGAGGGTTATCATACTGTGCCAAAGGGTCGGTGCCGCCAGGTCGTGACCGGCATGGCATGGCTGTTT
TTCGTGAGCTGGGGTATGTTCCCAATTCTCTTCATTTTGGGGCCCGAAGGTTTTGGCGTCCTGAGCGTCT
ATGGCTCCACCGTAGGTCACACGATTATTGATCTGATGAGTAAAAATTGTTGGGGGTTGTTGGGACACTA
CCTGCGCGTCCTGATCCACGAGCACATATTGATTCACGGAGATATCCGCAAAACCACCAAACTGAACATC
GGCGGAACGGAGATCGAGGTCGAGACTCTCGTCGAAGACGAAGCCGAGGCCGGAGCCGTGCCAGCTGCAG
CCACAGTGAGCAAGGGCGAGGAGCTGTTCACCGGGGTGGTGCCCATCCTGGTCGAGCTGGACGGCGACGT
AAACGGCCACAAGTTCAGCGTGTCCGGCGAGGGCGAGGGCGATGCCACCTACGGCAAGCTGACCCTGAAG
TTCATCTGCACCACCGGCAAGCTGCCCGTGCCCTGGCCCACCCTCGTGACCACCCTGACCTACGGCGTGC
AGTGCTTCAGCCGCTACCCCGACCACATGAAGCAGCACGACTTCTTCAAGTCCGCCATGCCCGAAGGCTA
CGTCCAGGAGCGCACCATCTTCTTCAAGGACGACGGCAACTACAAGACCCGCGCCGAGGTGAAGTTCGAG
GGCGACACCCTGGTGAACCGCATCGAGCTGAAGGGCATCGACTTCAAGGAGGACGGCAACATCCTGGGGC
ACAAGCTGGAGTACAACTACAACAGCCACAACGTCTATATCATGGCCGACAAGCAGAAGAACGGCATCAA
GGTGAACTTCAAGATCCGCCACAACATCGAGGACGGCAGCGTGCAGCTCGCCGACCACTACCAGCAGAAC
ACCCCCATCGGCGACGGCCCCGTGCTGCTGCCCGACAACCACTACCTGAGCACCCAGTCCGCCCTGAGCA
AAGACCCCAACGAGAAGCGCGATCACATGGTCCTGCTGGAGTTCGTGACCGCCGCCGGGATCACTCTCGG
CATGGACGAGCTGTACAAGTCCGGAGATAACGGAAGCGGAGCCACTAACTTCTCCCTGTTGAAACAAGCA
GGGGATGTCGAAGAGAATCCCGGGCCATCTAGAATGGCCCCCAAGAAGAAGAGGAAGGTGGTGAGCAAGG
GCGAGGAGCTGTTCACCGGGGTGGTGCCCATCCTGGTCGAGCTGGACGGCGACGTAAACGGCCACAAGTT
CAGCGTGTCCGGCGAGGGCGAGGGCGATGCCACCTACGGCAAGCTGACCCTGAAGTTCATCTGCACCACC
GGCAAGCTGCCCGTGCCCTGGCCCACCCTCGTGACCACCCTGACCTACGGCGTGCAGTGCTTCAGCCGCT
ACCCCGACCACATGAAGCAGCACGACTTCTTCAAGTCCGCCATGCCCGAAGGCTACGTCCAGGAGCGCAC
CATCTTCTTCAAGGACGACGGCAACTACAAGACCCGCGCCGAGGTGAAGTTCGAGGGCGACACCCTGGTG
AACCGCATCGAGCTGAAGGGCATCGACTTCAAGGAGGACGGCAACATCCTGGGGCACAAGCTGGAGTACA
ACTACAACAGCCACAACGTCTATATCATGGCCGACAAGCAGAAGAACGGCATCAAGGTGAACTTCAAGAT
CCGCCACAACATCGAGGACGGCAGCGTGCAGCTCGCCGACCACTACCAGCAGAACACCCCCATCGGCGAC
GGCCCCGTGCTGCTGCCCGACAACCACTACCTGAGCACCCAGTCCGCCCTGAGCAAAGACCCCAACGAGA
AGCGCGATCACATGGTCCTGCTGGAGTTCGTGACCGCCGCCGGGATCACTCTCGGCATGGACGAGCTGTA
CAAGTAATGGCGCGCCAATCAACCTCTGGATTACAAAATTTGTGAAAGATTGACTGGTATTCTTAACTAT
GTTGCTCCTTTTACGCTATGTGGATACGCTGCTTTAATGCCTTTGTATCATGCTATTGCTTCCCGTATGG
CTTTCATTTTCTCCTCCTTGTATAAATCCTGGTTGCTGTCTCTTTATGAGGAGTTGTGGCCCGTTGTCAG
GCAACGTGGCGTGGTGTGCACTGTGTTTGCTGACGCAACCCCCACTGGTTGGGGCATTGCCACCACCTGT
CAGCTCCTTTCCGGGACTTTCGCTTTCCCCCTCCCTATTGCCACGGCGGAACTCATCGCCGCCTGCCTTG
CCCGCTGCTGGACAGGGGCTCGGCTGTTGGGCACTGACAATTCCGTGGTGTTGTCGGGGAAGCTGACGTC
CTTTCCATGGCTGCTCGCCTGTGTTGCCACCTGGATTCTGCGCGGGACGTCCTTCTGCTACGTCCCTTCG
GCCCTCAATCCAGCGGACCTTCCTTCCCGCGGCCTGCTGCCGGCTCTGCGGCCTCTTCCGCGTCTTCGCC
TTCGCCCTCAGACGAGTCGGATCTCCCTTTGGGCCGCCTCCCCGCCTGGATCCTGTGCCTTCTAGTTGCC
AGCCATCTGTTGTTTGCCCCTCCCCCGTGCCTTCCTTGACCCTGGAAGGTGCCACTCCCACTGTCCTTTC
CTAATAAAATGAGGAAATTGCATCGCATTGTCTGAGTAGGTGTCATTCTATTCTGGGGGGTGGGGTGGGG
CAGGACAGCAAGGGGGAGGATTGGGAAGACAATAGCAGGCATGCTGGGGATGCGGTGGGCTCTATGGCAG
GAACCCCTAGTGATGGAGTTGGCCACTCCCTCTCTGCGCGCTCGCTCGCTCACTGAGGCCGGGCGACCAA
AGGTCGCCCGACGCCCGGGCTTTGCCCGGGCGGCCTCAGTGAGCGAGCGAGCGCGCAGCTGCCTGCAGGG
GCGCCTGATGCGGTATTTTCTCCTTACGCATCTGTGCGGTATTTCACACCGCATA
[95 nt withheld, positions 4466-4560]
T
[46 nt withheld, positions 4562-4607]
C
[141 nt withheld, positions 4609-4749]
CCTTTGACGTTGGAGTCCACGTTCTTT
[37 nt withheld, positions 4777-4813]
ACTCTATCTCGGGCTATTCTTTTGATTTATAAGGGATTTTGCCGATTTCGGTCTATTGGTTAAAAAATGA
GCTGATTTAACAAAAATTTAACGCGAATTTTAACAAAATATTAACGTTTACAATTTTATGGTGCACTCTC
AGTACAATCTGCTCTGATGCCGCATAGTTAAGCCAGCCCCGACACCCGCCAACACCCGCTGACGCGCCCT
GACGGGCTTGTCTGCTCCCGGCATCCGCTTACAGACAAGCTGTGACCGTCTCCGGGAGCTGCATGTGTCA
GAGGTTTTCACCGTCATCACCGAAACGCGCGAGACGAAAGGGCCTCGTGATACGCCTATTTTTATAGGTT
AATGTCATGATAATAATGGTTTCTTAGACGTCAGGTGGCACTTTTCGGGGAAATGTGCGCGGAACCCCTA
TTTGTTTATTTTTCTAAATACATTCAAATATGTATCCGCTCATGAGACAATAACCCTGATAAATGCTTCA
ATAATATTGAAAAAGGAAGAGTATGAGTATTCAACATTTCCGTGTCGCCCTTATTCCCTTTTTTGCGGCA
TTTTGCCTTCCTGTTTTTGCTCACCCAGAAACGCTGGTGAAAGTAAAAGATGCTGAAGATCAGTTGGGTG
CACGAGTGGGTTACATCGAACTGGATCTCAACAGCGGTAAGATCCTTGAGAGTTTTCGCCCCGAAGAACG
TTTTCCAATGATGAGCACTTTTAAAGTTCTGCTATGTGGCGCGGTATTATCCCGTATTGACGCCGGGCAA
GAGCAACTCGGTCGCCGCATACACTATTCTCAGAATGACTTGGTTGAGTACTCACCAGTCACAGAAAAGC
ATCTTACGGATGGCATGACAGTAAGAGAATTATGCAGTGCTGCCATAACCATGAGTGATAACACTGCGGC
CAACTTACTTCTGACAACGATCGGAGGACCGAAGGAGCTAACCGCTTTTTTGCACAACATGGGGGATCAT
GTAACTCGCCTTGATCGTTGGGAACCGGAGCTGAATGAAGCCATACCAAACGACGAGCGTGACACCACGA
TGCCTGTAGCAATGGCAACAACGTTGCGCAAACTATTAACTGGCGAACTACTTACTCTAGCTTCCCGGCA
ACAATTAATAGACTGGATGGAGGCGGATAAAGTTGCAGGACCACTTCTGCGCTCGGCCCTTCCGGCTGGC
TGGTTTATTGCTGATAAATCTGGAGCCGGTGAGCGTGGGTCTCGCGGTATCATTGCAGCACTGGGGCCAG
ATGGTAAGCCCTCCCGTATCGTAGTTATCTACACGACGGGGAGTCAGGCAACTATGGATGAACGAAATAG
ACAGATCGCTGAGATAGGTGCCTCACTGATTAAGCATTGGTAACTGTCAGACCAAGTTTACTCATATATA
CTTTAGATTGATTTAAAACTTCATTTTTAATTTAAAAGGATCTAGGTGAAGATCCTTTTTGATAATCTCA
TGACCAAAATCCCTTAACGTGAGTTTTCGTTCCACTGAGCGTCAGACCCCGTAGAAAAGATCAAAGGATC
TTCTTGAGATCCTTTTTTTCTGCGCGTAATCTGCTGCTTGCAAACAAAAAAACCACCGCTACCAGCGGTG
GTTTGTTTGCCGGATCAAGAGCTACCAACTCTTTTTCCGAAGGTAACTGGCTTCAGCAGAGCGCAGATAC
CAAATACTGTTCTTCTAGTGTAGCCGTAGTTAGGCCACCACTTCAAGAACTCTGTAGCACCGCCTACATA
CCTCGCTCTGCTAATCCTGTTACCAGTGGCTGCTGCCAGTGGCGATAAGTCGTGTCTTACCGGGTTGGAC
TCAAGACGATAGTTACCGGATAAGGCGCAGCGGTCGGGCTGAACGGGGGGTTCGTGCACACAGCCCAGCT
TGGAGCGAACGACCTACACCGAACTGAGATACCTACAGCGTGAGCTATGAGAAAGCGCCACGCTTCCCGA
AGGGAGAAAGGCGGACAGGTATCCGGTAAGCGGCAGGGTCGGAACAGGAGAGCGCACGAGGGAGCTTCCA
GGGGGAAACGCCTGGTATCTTTATAGTCCTGTCGGGTTTCGCCACCTCTGACTTGAGCGTCGATTTTTGT
GATGCTCGTCAGGGGGGCGGAGCCTATGGAAAAACGCCAGCAACGCGGCCTTTTTACGGTTCCTGGCCTT
TTGCTGGCCTTTTGCTCACATGT
Features (pLannotate 1.2.2; 16 found; start..end, strand, type, name):
     12..39      +  repeat_region  AAV2 ITR (fragment): inverted terminal repeat of adeno-associated virus serotype 2 inverted
     68..95      +  repeat_region  AAV2 ITR (fragment): inverted terminal repeat of adeno-associated virus serotype 2 inverted
    775..907     +  intron         chimeric intron: chimera between introns from human β-globin and immunoglobulin heavy chain genes
    954..1880    +  CDS            ChR2(H134R): H134R mutant of an N-terminal fragment of channelrhodopsin-2 from the alga Chlamydomonas reinhardtii (Nagel et al., 2005) blue light-activated cation channel
   1896..2609    +  CDS            EGFP: EGFP is a basic (constitutively fluorescent) green fluorescent protein published in 1996, derived from Aequorea victoria. It is reported to be a rapidly-maturing weak dimer with moderate acid sensitivity.
   2719..3437    +  CDS            EGFP (fragment): the original enhanced GFP (Yang et al., 1996) mammalian codon-optimized
   3447..4035    +  misc_feature   WPRE: woodchuck hepatitis virus posttranscriptional regulatory element
   4043..4267    +  polyA_signal   bGH poly(A) signal: bovine growth hormone polyadenylation signal
   4269..4409    +  repeat_region  AAV2 ITR: inverted terminal repeat of adeno-associated virus serotype 2 inverted
   4414..4465    -  misc_feature   bom (fragment): basis of mobility region from pBR322
   4484..4939    +  rep_origin     f1 ori (sequence partly withheld): f1 bacteriophage origin of replication; arrow indicates direction of (+) strand synthesis
   4940..4989    -  misc_feature   bom (fragment): basis of mobility region from pBR322
   5091..5126    -  CDS            rop (fragment): Rop protein, which maintains plasmids at low copy number; rop
   5221..5325    +  promoter       AmpR promoter: bla
   5326..6186    +  CDS            AmpR: β-lactamase; bla; confers resistance to ampicillin, carbenicillin, and related antibiotics
   6357..6945    +  rep_origin     ori: high-copy-number ColE1/pMB1/pBR322/pUC origin of replication
