[The description below was written by a language model from this plasmid's Addgene catalogue record and pLannotate feature annotations shown in this document.]
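Description:
pAAV-E22-ChR2GFP2x is an adeno-associated virus transfer plasmid built on the AAV-Dlx-GFP backbone and designed to express a channelrhodopsin–GFP payload in parvalbumin-expressing (PV) cortical interneurons. It is propagated in bacteria as a high-copy plasmid through a ColE1/pUC-type origin and selected with ampicillin via the β-lactamase gene and its promoter. A filamentous phage origin (called f1 in one sequence record and M13 in the other) and small remnants of pBR322 bom and rop are also present in the backbone. The expression cassette lies between AAV2 inverted terminal repeats, which are the cis elements needed for genome replication and packaging into AAV particles. The 3′ ITR is annotated in full, while the 5′ ITR is detected only as short fragments.

Cell-type specificity is attributed to the E22 regulatory element. This enhancer, and any minimal promoter paired with it, is not annotated in the feature tables, but it presumably occupies the unannotated stretch between the 5′ ITR and a chimeric β-globin/immunoglobulin intron, which promotes efficient transcript processing. Downstream is ChR2(H134R), a blue-light-gated cation channel, followed closely by EGFP as a fusion partner, then a second EGFP. According to the catalogue, the two are separated by a P2A self-cleaving peptide, which would yield membrane-localised ChR2-GFP plus free GFP for brighter labelling. A WPRE and the bovine growth hormone polyadenylation signal enhance and terminate expression. The catalogue lists mouse as the insert species, although the annotated coding parts derive from an alga and a jellyfish. The two sequence records (7,006 and 6,994 nt) show the same feature layout. The construct is suited to producing AAV for optogenetic activation and fluorescent identification of PV interneurons.
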