Addgene plasmid #153436: pAAV-E22-ChR2GFP2x
Purpose: AAV vector to drive the expression of dChr2-GFP-P2A-GFP in PV cortical interneuronsunder the control of the E22 regulatory element
Depositing lab: Jordane Dimidschstein. Depositing organization: Broad Institute. Publication: Viral manipulation of functionally distinct interneurons in mice, non-human primates and humans. Vormstein-Schneider D, Lin JD, Pelkey KA, Chittajallu R, Guo B, Arias-Garcia MA, Allaway K, Sakopoulos S, Schneider G, Stevenson O, Vergara J, Sharma J, Zhang Q, Franken TP, Smith J, Ibrahim LA, M Astro KJ, Sabri E, Huang S, Favuzzi E, Burbridge T, Xu Q, Guo L, Vogel I, Sanchez V, Saldi GA, Gorissen BL, Yuan X, Zaghloul KA, Devinsky O, Sabatini BL, Batista-Brito R, Reynolds J, Feng G, Fu Z, McBain CJ, Fishell G, Dimidschstein J. Nat Neurosci. 2020 Dec;23(12):1629-1636. doi: 10.1038/s41593-020-0692-9. Epub 2020 Aug 17. PubMed 32807948.
Backbone
  Vector backbone: AAV-Dlx-GFP
  Vector type: AAV
Growth in bacteria
  Bacterial resistance: Ampicillin, 100 μg/mL
  Growth temperature: 37°C
  Growth strain: NEB Stable
  Copy number: High Copy
Gene/Insert
  Gene/Insert name: Chr2-GFP-P2A-GFP
  Species: M. musculus (mouse)
  Cloning method: Gibson Cloning
Terms and licenses: Academic/Nonprofit Terms; Industry Terms: Not Available to Industry
Depositor comments: Please visit https://www.biorxiv.org/content/10.1101/808170v1 for BioRxiv preprint.
How to cite: pAAV-E22-ChR2GFP2x was a gift from Jordane Dimidschstein (Addgene plasmid # 153436 ; http://n2t.net/addgene:153436 ; RRID:Addgene_153436)
